Addgene plasmid #230348: AiP11416 - pAAV-AiE0058m-minBG-SYFP2-WPRE3-BGHpA (Alias: CN1416)
Purpose: AiE0058m is an enhancer sequence, designed to drive AAV-mediated transgene expression in specific populations of brain cells
Depositing lab: Allen Institute for Brain Science & Jonathan Ting. Depositing organization: Allen Institute. Publication: A suite of enhancer AAVs and transgenic mouse lines for genetic access to cortical cell types. Ben-Simon Y, Hooper M, Narayan S, Daigle TL, Dwivedi D, Way SW, Oster A, Stafford DA, Mich JK, Taormina MJ, Martinez RA, Opitz-Araya X, Roth JR, Alexander JR, Allen S, Amster A, Arbuckle J, Ayala A, Baker PM, Bakken TE, Barcelli T, Barta S, Bendrick J, Bertagnolli D, Bielstein C, Bishwakarma P, Bowlus J, Boyer G, Brouner K, Casian B, Casper T, Chakka AB, Chakrabarty R, Chance RK, Chavan S, Clark M, Colbert K, Collman F, Daniel S, Departee M, DiValentin P, Donadio N, Dotson N, Egdorf T, Fliss T, Gabitto M, Garcia J, Gary A, Gasperini M, Gloe J, Goldy J, Gore BB, Graybuck L, Greisman N, Haeseleer F, Halterman C, Haradon Z, Hastings SD, Helback O, Ho W, Hockemeyer D, Huang C, Huff S, Hunker A, Johansen N, Jones D, Juneau Z, Kalmbach B, Kannan M, Khem S, Kussick E, Kutsal R, Larsen R, Lee C, Lee AY, Leibly M, Lenz GH, Li S, Liang E, Lusk N, Madigan Z, Malloy J, Malone J, McCue R, Melchor J, Mollenkopf T, Moosman S, Morin E, Newman D, Ng L, Ngo K, Omstead V, Otto S, Oyama A, Pena N, Pham T, Phillips E, Pom CA, Potekhina L, Ransford S, Ray PL, Rette D, Reynoldson C, Rimorin C, Rocha D, Ruiz A, Sanchez REA, Sawyer L, Sedeno-Cortes A, Sevigny JP, Shapovalova N, Shepard N, Shulga L, Sigler AR, Siverts L, Soliman S, Somasundaram S, Staats B, Stewart K, Szelenyi E, Tieu M, Trader C, Tran A, van Velthoven CTJ, Walker M, Wang Y, Weed N, Wirthlin M, Wood T, Wynalda B, Yao Z, Zhou T, Ariza J, Dee N, Reding M, Ronellenfitch K, Mufti S, Sunkin SM, Smith KA, Esposito L, Waters J, Thyagarajan B, Yao S, Lein ES, Zeng H, Levi BP, Ngai J, Ting JT, Tasic B. Cell. 2025 May 16:S0092-8674(25)00513-6. doi: 10.1016/j.cell.2025.05.002. PubMed 40403729.
Backbone
  Vector backbone: pAAV2
  Vector type: AAV
Growth in bacteria
  Bacterial resistance: Ampicillin, 100 μg/mL
  Growth temperature: 37°C
  Growth strain: NEB Stable
  Copy number: High Copy
Gene/Insert
  Gene/Insert name: SYFP2
  Species: Synthetic
  Promoter: minBG
  Cloning method: Gibson Cloning
Terms and licenses: Academic/Nonprofit Terms; Industry Terms: Not Available to Industry
How to cite: AiP11416 - pAAV-AiE0058m-minBG-SYFP2-WPRE3-BGHpA (Alias: CN1416) was a gift from Allen Institute for Brain Science & Jonathan Ting (Addgene plasmid # 230348 ; http://n2t.net/addgene:230348 ; RRID:Addgene_230348)
