[The description below was written by a language model from this plasmid's Addgene catalogue record and pLannotate feature annotations shown in this document.]
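Description:
AiP11416 - pAAV-AiE0058m-minBG-SYFP2-WPRE3-BGHpA (alias CN1416) is a 4,948 nt AAV transfer plasmid built on a pAAV2 backbone and used to package a recombinant adeno-associated virus genome for delivery to brain tissue. In bacteria it replicates from a high-copy ColE1/pUC-type origin and is selected with ampicillin through the bla (AmpR) gene and its native promoter. An f1 phage origin is also present, along with small remnants of the pBR322 bom and rop regions. The record lists a recombination-deficient growth strain, which is a common choice for keeping the repeat-rich ITRs intact.

The payload lies between AAV2 inverted terminal repeats, which are the cis elements needed for replication and encapsidation of the vector genome. The right-hand ITR is annotated in full, whereas only short fragments were detected on the left side. According to the name and catalogue fields, the enhancer AiE0058m sits upstream of a minimal beta-globin promoter (minBG). Neither element is annotated in the feature table, but an unannotated stretch between the left ITR fragments and the reporter is where they would be expected. A minimal promoter has little activity on its own, so transcription depends on the enhancer, which is intended to restrict expression to specific populations of brain cells; the record does not say which populations. The expressed gene is SYFP2, a rapidly maturing monomeric yellow fluorescent protein derived from Aequorea victoria. It is followed by WPRE3, a shortened woodchuck hepatitis virus posttranscriptional element (annotated as two WPRE fragments) that boosts transcript expression, and by the bovine growth hormone polyadenylation signal. The construct serves as a fluorescent reporter AAV for labelling enhancer-defined cell types and for assessing the enhancer's specificity, as part of a larger collection of enhancer AAVs for cortical cell types.
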