Features (pLannotate 1.2.2; 14 found; start..end, strand, type, name):
     12..39      +  repeat_region  AAV2 ITR (fragment): inverted terminal repeat of adeno-associated virus serotype 2 inverted
     68..95      +  repeat_region  AAV2 ITR (fragment): inverted terminal repeat of adeno-associated virus serotype 2 inverted
    966..1682    +  CDS            SYFP2: SYFP2 is a basic (constitutively fluorescent) yellow fluorescent protein published in 2006, derived from Aequorea victoria. It is reported to be a very rapidly-maturing monomer with moderate acid sensitivity.
   1722..1879    +  misc_feature   WPRE (fragment): woodchuck hepatitis virus posttranscriptional regulatory element
   1885..1965    +  misc_feature   WPRE (fragment): woodchuck hepatitis virus posttranscriptional regulatory element
   1982..2093    +  polyA_signal   bGH poly(A) signal: bovine growth hormone polyadenylation signal
   2211..2351    +  repeat_region  AAV2 ITR: inverted terminal repeat of adeno-associated virus serotype 2 inverted
   2356..2407    -  misc_feature   bom (fragment): basis of mobility region from pBR322
   2426..2881    +  rep_origin     f1 ori (sequence partly withheld): f1 bacteriophage origin of replication; arrow indicates direction of (+) strand synthesis
   2882..2931    -  misc_feature   bom (fragment): basis of mobility region from pBR322
   3033..3068    -  CDS            rop (fragment): Rop protein, which maintains plasmids at low copy number; rop
   3163..3267    +  promoter       AmpR promoter: bla
   3268..4128    +  CDS            AmpR: β-lactamase; bla; confers resistance to ampicillin, carbenicillin, and related antibiotics
   4299..4887    +  rep_origin     ori: high-copy-number ColE1/pMB1/pBR322/pUC origin of replication
>Addgene plasmid #230348 | AiP11416 - pAAV-AiE0058m-minBG-SYFP2-WPRE3-BGHpA (Alias: CN1416) | addgene full sequence | sequence record 461894 | Addgene NGS Result
CCTGCAGGCAGCTGCGCGCTCGCTCGCTCACTGAGGCCGCCCGGGCGTCGGGCGACCTTTGGTCGCCCGG
CCTCAGTGAGCGAGCGAGCGCGCAGAGAGGGAGTGGCCAACTCCATCACTAGGGGTTCCTGCGGCCGCAC
GCGTGGTACATATTATAAGTTTGAGTCTGCAAGATGTGGCAAACCCTTCCTTTTCTCTTTATCTTGACAG
TGGAAAACATCTAAGGAGTCTTTAAAATAACCACATCGGACTGAGCAGTGGAGGGCAAAGAGAATGTCTG
GAAGAACCTTTGTTTTTTTCGTTGGGACATCAAAGGATGTTATACTGAAGAGATCTCAAAGACCAGGCAG
TCCAGCCTACTCGTTTCCCAGACAAGAGAAGTGAAGCCAAGAAACAGATGGGCTGCCTCCTCTAGTCATA
TGGGGCTTAAAAATATATATCTCTATTTTTCATGAGTTTTCATGAAAGTGACCAGTGTTATCTCATTTCC
TGTCTTCTCAAATTCAGGATCCTACCCAATCTAACTATTATTTATAGTGTGAATAAGCCCTCTACTTTCC
TACCTCTACAATGCTCATTCTCCATTTTCCCATCATCTACTTCCATCTTGTGAAAAGTTTCCACTCTTCA
GTGATGACCTCAAACATATCATTTCTTTTTTTTAATTCTTTTTTTATTAGATATTTTCTTTATATACATT
TCAAATGCTATCCTGAAAGTTCCCTATATCCTCCCTCTGCCCTGCTTCCCTACCCACCCACTCCCACTTC
TTGGCCCTGGCATTTCCCTGTACTGGGGCATATAAAGTTTGCAATACCAAGGGGCCTCTCTTCACAGTGA
TGGCCAACTAGGCCATCTTCTGCTACGAGCTCGGGCTGGGCATAAAAGTCAGGGCAGAGCCATCTATTGC
TTACATTTGCTTCTGGGATCCAGATCTTTCGAAGCTAGCGCTACCGGTCGCCACCATGGTGAGCAAGGGC
GAGGAGCTGTTCACCGGGGTGGTGCCCATCCTGGTCGAGCTGGACGGCGACGTAAACGGCCACAAGTTCA
GCGTGTCCGGCGAGGGCGAGGGCGATGCCACCTACGGCAAGCTGACCCTGAAGCTGATCTGCACCACCGG
CAAGCTGCCCGTGCCCTGGCCCACCCTCGTGACCACCCTGGGCTACGGCGTGCAGTGCTTCGCCCGCTAC
CCCGACCACATGAAGCAGCACGACTTCTTCAAGTCCGCCATGCCCGAAGGCTACGTCCAGGAGCGCACCA
TCTTCTTCAAGGACGACGGCAACTACAAGACCCGCGCCGAGGTGAAGTTCGAGGGCGACACCCTGGTGAA
CCGCATCGAGCTGAAGGGCATCGACTTCAAGGAGGACGGCAACATCCTGGGGCACAAGCTGGAGTACAAC
TACAACAGCCACAACGTCTATATCACCGCCGACAAGCAGAAGAACGGCATCAAGGCCAACTTCAAGATCC
GCCACAACATCGAGGACGGCGGCGTGCAGCTCGCCGACCACTACCAGCAGAACACCCCCATCGGCGACGG
CCCCGTGCTGCTGCCCGACAACCACTACCTGAGCTACCAGTCCAAGCTGAGCAAAGACCCCAACGAGAAG
CGCGATCACATGGTCCTGCTGGAGTTCGTGACCGCCGCCGGGATCACTCTCGGCATGGACGAGCTGTACA
AGTAAGTCGACGGCGCGCCGCGGCCGCGAATTCGATATCATAATCAACCTCTGGATTACAAAATTTGTGA
AAGATTGACTGGTATTCTTAACTATGTTGCTCCTTTTACGCTATGTGGATACGCTGCTTTAATGCCTTTG
TATCATGCTATTGCTTCCCGTATGGCTTTCATTTTCTCCTCCTTGTATAAATCCTGGTTAGTTCTTGCCA
CGGCGGAACTCATCGCCGCCTGCCTTGCCCGCTGCTGGACAGGGGCTCGGCTGTTGGGCACTGACAATTC
CGTGGCTCGAGAGATCTTCGACTGTGCCTTCTAGTTGCCAGCCATCTGTTGTTTGCCCCTCCCCCGTGCC
TTCCTTGACCCTGGAAGGTGCCACTCCCACTGTCCTTTCCTAATAAAATGAGGAAATTGCATCGCATTGT
CTGAGTAGGTGTCATTCTATTCTGGGGGGTGGGGTGGGGCAGGACAGCAAGGGGGAGGATTGGGAAGACA
ATAGCAGGCATGAGATCTCACGTGCGGACCGAGCGGCCGCAGGAACCCCTAGTGATGGAGTTGGCCACTC
CCTCTCTGCGCGCTCGCTCGCTCACTGAGGCCGGGCGACCAAAGGTCGCCCGACGCCCGGGCTTTGCCCG
GGCGGCCTCAGTGAGCGAGCGAGCGCGCAGCTGCCTGCAGGGGCGCCTGATGCGGTATTTTCTCCTTACG
CATCTGTGCGGTATTTCACACCGCATA
[95 nt withheld, positions 2408-2502]
T
[46 nt withheld, positions 2504-2549]
C
[141 nt withheld, positions 2551-2691]
CCTTTGACGTTGGAGTCCACGTTCTTT
[37 nt withheld, positions 2719-2755]
ACTCTATCTCGGGCTATTCTTTTGATTTATAAGGGATTTTGCCGATTTCGGTCTATTGGTTAAAAAATGA
GCTGATTTAACAAAAATTTAACGCGAATTTTAACAAAATATTAACGTTTACAATTTTATGGTGCACTCTC
AGTACAATCTGCTCTGATGCCGCATAGTTAAGCCAGCCCCGACACCCGCCAACACCCGCTGACGCGCCCT
GACGGGCTTGTCTGCTCCCGGCATCCGCTTACAGACAAGCTGTGACCGTCTCCGGGAGCTGCATGTGTCA
GAGGTTTTCACCGTCATCACCGAAACGCGCGAGACGAAAGGGCCTCGTGATACGCCTATTTTTATAGGTT
AATGTCATGATAATAATGGTTTCTTAGACGTCAGGTGGCACTTTTCGGGGAAATGTGCGCGGAACCCCTA
TTTGTTTATTTTTCTAAATACATTCAAATATGTATCCGCTCATGAGACAATAACCCTGATAAATGCTTCA
ATAATATTGAAAAAGGAAGAGTATGAGTATTCAACATTTCCGTGTCGCCCTTATTCCCTTTTTTGCGGCA
TTTTGCCTTCCTGTTTTTGCTCACCCAGAAACGCTGGTGAAAGTAAAAGATGCTGAAGATCAGTTGGGTG
CACGAGTGGGTTACATCGAACTGGATCTCAACAGCGGTAAGATCCTTGAGAGTTTTCGCCCCGAAGAACG
TTTTCCAATGATGAGCACTTTTAAAGTTCTGCTATGTGGCGCGGTATTATCCCGTATTGACGCCGGGCAA
GAGCAACTCGGTCGCCGCATACACTATTCTCAGAATGACTTGGTTGAGTACTCACCAGTCACAGAAAAGC
ATCTTACGGATGGCATGACAGTAAGAGAATTATGCAGTGCTGCCATAACCATGAGTGATAACACTGCGGC
CAACTTACTTCTGACAACGATCGGAGGACCGAAGGAGCTAACCGCTTTTTTGCACAACATGGGGGATCAT
GTAACTCGCCTTGATCGTTGGGAACCGGAGCTGAATGAAGCCATACCAAACGACGAGCGTGACACCACGA
TGCCTGTAGCAATGGCAACAACGTTGCGCAAACTATTAACTGGCGAACTACTTACTCTAGCTTCCCGGCA
ACAATTAATAGACTGGATGGAGGCGGATAAAGTTGCAGGACCACTTCTGCGCTCGGCCCTTCCGGCTGGC
TGGTTTATTGCTGATAAATCTGGAGCCGGTGAGCGTGGGTCTCGCGGTATCATTGCAGCACTGGGGCCAG
ATGGTAAGCCCTCCCGTATCGTAGTTATCTACACGACGGGGAGTCAGGCAACTATGGATGAACGAAATAG
ACAGATCGCTGAGATAGGTGCCTCACTGATTAAGCATTGGTAACTGTCAGACCAAGTTTACTCATATATA
CTTTAGATTGATTTAAAACTTCATTTTTAATTTAAAAGGATCTAGGTGAAGATCCTTTTTGATAATCTCA
TGACCAAAATCCCTTAACGTGAGTTTTCGTTCCACTGAGCGTCAGACCCCGTAGAAAAGATCAAAGGATC
TTCTTGAGATCCTTTTTTTCTGCGCGTAATCTGCTGCTTGCAAACAAAAAAACCACCGCTACCAGCGGTG
GTTTGTTTGCCGGATCAAGAGCTACCAACTCTTTTTCCGAAGGTAACTGGCTTCAGCAGAGCGCAGATAC
CAAATACTGTTCTTCTAGTGTAGCCGTAGTTAGGCCACCACTTCAAGAACTCTGTAGCACCGCCTACATA
CCTCGCTCTGCTAATCCTGTTACCAGTGGCTGCTGCCAGTGGCGATAAGTCGTGTCTTACCGGGTTGGAC
TCAAGACGATAGTTACCGGATAAGGCGCAGCGGTCGGGCTGAACGGGGGGTTCGTGCACACAGCCCAGCT
TGGAGCGAACGACCTACACCGAACTGAGATACCTACAGCGTGAGCTATGAGAAAGCGCCACGCTTCCCGA
AGGGAGAAAGGCGGACAGGTATCCGGTAAGCGGCAGGGTCGGAACAGGAGAGCGCACGAGGGAGCTTCCA
GGGGGAAACGCCTGGTATCTTTATAGTCCTGTCGGGTTTCGCCACCTCTGACTTGAGCGTCGATTTTTGT
GATGCTCGTCAGGGGGGCGGAGCCTATGGAAAAACGCCAGCAACGCGGCCTTTTTACGGTTCCTGGCCTT
TTGCTGGCCTTTTGCTCACATGT
